Addgene plasmid #67540: pCfB2228
Purpose: (Empty Backbone) EasyClone system-based yeast integrative vector carrying loxP-flanked SpHIS5 marker, integration into S. cerevisiae XII-4 chromosomal location, USER site for cloning, amp resistance
Depositing lab: Irina Borodina. Depositing organization: Danmarks Tekniske Universitet. Publication: EasyClone 2.0: expanded toolkit of integrative vectors for stable gene expression in industrial Saccharomyces cerevisiae strains. Stovicek V, Borja GM, Forster J, Borodina I. J Ind Microbiol Biotechnol. 2015 Sep 16. 10.1007/s10295-015-1684-8 PubMed 26376869.
Backbone
  Vector backbone: EasyClone
  Backbone size (bp): 5912
  Vector type: Yeast Expression, Cre/Lox ; integrative
  Selectable markers: HIS3
Growth in bacteria
  Bacterial resistance: Ampicillin, 100 μg/mL
  Growth temperature: 37°C
  Growth strain: DH5alpha
  Copy number: High Copy
Terms and licenses: Academic/Nonprofit Terms; Industry Terms: Not Available to Industry
How to cite: pCfB2228 was a gift from Irina Borodina (Addgene plasmid # 67540 ; http://n2t.net/addgene:67540 ; RRID:Addgene_67540)
