[The description below was written by a language model from this plasmid's Addgene catalogue record and pLannotate feature annotations shown in this document.]
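Description:
pCfB2228 is an empty-backbone yeast integrative vector of 5,912 bp from the EasyClone system, designed to place expression cassettes stably into the XII-4 chromosomal site of Saccharomyces cerevisiae. In E. coli it is maintained through a high-copy ColE1/pUC-type origin and selected with ampicillin via the AmpR β-lactamase gene. No yeast replication origin is annotated, consistent with a plasmid that persists in yeast only after chromosomal integration. Short fragments matching S. cerevisiae genes (a YLR352W-encoded F-box protein and NIT3) lie on either side of the bacterial backbone. They most likely belong to the homology arms that direct recombination into XII-4, although the feature table does not label them as such.

The yeast marker is the Schizosaccharomyces pombe his5 gene, the functional counterpart of S. cerevisiae HIS3, driven by the Ashbya gossypii TEF promoter and closed by the TEF terminator. It allows selection for histidine prototrophy in his3 strains. Two loxP sites flank this cassette, so Cre recombinase can excise the marker after integration and free it for reuse in further rounds of engineering. The cloning region, described in the record as a USER site but not annotated in the table, appears to lie between the divergently oriented CYC1 and ADH1 terminators. That layout would suit one or two genes inserted with their own promoters; no yeast promoter for the payload is present in the empty vector. Other small annotations (minimal FRT sites, rrnB terminator, lacZα and KanR fragments, a T7 promoter) look like backbone remnants. The vector is intended for stable, marker-recyclable gene expression in yeast, including industrial strains.
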