Features (pLannotate 1.2.2; 21 found; start..end, strand, type, name):
     30..219     +  terminator     CYC1 terminator: S. cerevisiae CYC1; transcription terminator for CYC1
    267..300     -  protein_bind   loxP: Cre-mediated recombination occurs in the 8-bp core sequence (GCATACAT). Cre recombinase
    355..698     +  promoter       TEF promoter: Ashbya gossypii TEF promoter
    699..1352    +  CDS            S. pombe his5: imidazoleglycerol-phosphate dehydratase, required for histidine biosynthesis; Schizosaccharomyces pombe his5; yeast auxotrophic marker; corresponds to S. cerevisiae HIS3
   1358..1555    +  terminator     TEF terminator: Ashbya gossypii TEF terminator
   1615..1648    -  protein_bind   loxP: Cre-mediated recombination occurs in the 8-bp core sequence (GCATACAT). Cre recombinase
   1692..1710    -  promoter       T7 promoter: promoter for bacteriophage T7 RNA polymerase
   1718..1769    +  CDS            lacZα (fragment): LacZα fragment of β-galactosidase; lacZ fragment
   2181..2312    +  CDS            YL352_YEAST (fragment): Experimental evidence at protein level: Swiss-Prot protein existence level 1. Substrate recognition component of a SCF (SKP1-CUL1-F-box protein) E3 ubiquitin-protein ligase complex which mediates the ubiquitination and subsequent proteasomal degradation of target proteins. Probably recognizes and binds to phosphorylated target proteins (By similarity). From Saccharomyces cerevisiae (strain ATCC 204508 / S288c) (Baker's yeast).
   2356..2389    -  protein_bind   FRT (minimal): supports FLP-mediated excision but not integration (Turan and Bode, 2011) FLP recombinase from the Saccharomyces cerevisiae 2μ plasmid
   2859..2878    +  CDS            lacZα (fragment): LacZα fragment of β-galactosidase; lacZ fragment
   2903..2920    -  terminator     rrnB T2 terminator (fragment): transcription terminator T2 from the E. coli rrnB gene
   3145..3733    -  rep_origin     ori: high-copy-number ColE1/pMB1/pBR322/pUC origin of replication
   3857..4717    -  CDS            AmpR: β-lactamase; bla; confers resistance to ampicillin, carbenicillin, and related antibiotics
   4720..4816    -  promoter       AmpR promoter (fragment): bla
   4846..4870    -  CDS            KanR (fragment): aminoglycoside phosphotransferase; aph(3')-Ia; confers resistance to kanamycin
   4899..5014    +  ncRNA          5S rRNA: Accession: RF00001 - 5S ribosomal RNA
   5018..5058    +  terminator     rrnB T1 terminator (fragment): transcription terminator T1 from the E. coli rrnB gene
   5102..5135    +  protein_bind   FRT (minimal): supports FLP-mediated excision but not integration (Turan and Bode, 2011) FLP recombinase from the Saccharomyces cerevisiae 2μ plasmid
   5175..5312    -  CDS            NIT3 (fragment): NIT3_YEAST - Experimental evidence at protein level: Swiss-Prot protein existence level 1. Possesses omega-amidase activity (PubMed:28373563). The role of omega-amidase is to remove potentially toxic intermediates by converting 2-oxoglutaramate and 2-oxosuccinamate to biologically useful 2-oxoglutarate and oxaloacetate, respectively. From Saccharomyces cerevisiae (strain ATCC 204508 / S288c) (Baker's yeast).
   5718..5883    -  terminator     ADH1 terminator: S. cerevisiae ADH1; transcription terminator for the S. cerevisiae alcohol dehydrogenase 1 (ADH1) gene
>Addgene plasmid #67540 | pCfB2228 | depositor full sequence | sequence record 116406 | pCfB2228 sequence 5912 bps
CAACGGAATGCGTGCGATCGCGTGCATTCATCCGCTCTAACCGAAAAGGAAGGAGTTAGACAACCTGAAG
TCTAGGTCCCTATTTATTTTTTTATAGTTATGTTAGTATTAAGAACGTTATTTATATTTCAAATTTTTCT
TTTTTTTCTGTACAGACGCGTGTACGCATGTAACATTATACTGAAAACCTTGCTTGAGAAGGTTTTGGGA
CGCTCGAAGATCGCGTCAGCTGAAGCTTCGTACGCTGCAGGTCGACAACCCTTAATATAACTTCGTATAA
TGTATGCTATACGAAGTTATTAGGTCTAGAGATCTGTTTAGCTTGCCTCGTCCCCGCCGGGTCACCCGGC
CAGCGACATGGAGGCCCAGAATACCCTCCTTGACAGTCTTGACGTGCGCAGCTCAGGGGCATGATGTGAC
TGTCGCCCGTACATTTAGCCCATACATCCCCATGTATAATCATTTGCATCCATACATTTTGATGGCCGCA
CGGCGCGAAGCAAAAATTACGGCTCCTCGCTGCAGACCTGCGAGCAGGGAAACGCTCCCCTCACAGACGC
GTTGAATTGTCCCCACGCCGCGCCCCTGTAGAGAAATATAAAAGGTTAGGATTTGCCACTGAGGTTCTTC
TTTCATATACTTCCTTTTAAAATCTTGCTAGGATACAGTTCTCACATCACATCCGAACATAAACAACCAT
GGGTAGGAGGGCTTTTGTAGAAAGAAATACGAACGAAACGAAAATCAGCGTTGCCATCGCTTTGGACAAA
GCTCCCTTACCTGAAGAGTCGAATTTTATTGATGAACTTATAACTTCCAAGCATGCAAACCAAAAGGGAG
AACAAGTAATCCAAGTAGACACGGGAATTGGATTCTTGGATCACATGTATCATGCACTGGCTAAACATGC
AGGCTGGAGCTTACGACTTTACTCAAGAGGTGATTTAATCATCGATGATCATCACACTGCAGAAGATACT
GCTATTGCACTTGGTATTGCATTCAAGCAGGCTATGGGTAACTTTGCCGGCGTTAAAAGATTTGGACATG
CTTATTGTCCACTTGACGAAGCTCTTTCTAGAAGCGTAGTTGACTTGTCGGGACGGCCCTATGCTGTTAT
CGATTTGGGATTAAAGCGTGAAAAGGTTGGGGAATTGTCCTGTGAAATGATCCCTCACTTACTATATTCC
TTTTCGGTAGCAGCTGGAATTACTTTGCATGTTACCTGCTTATATGGTAGTAATGACCATCATCGTGCTG
AAAGCGCTTTTAAATCTCTGGCTGTTGCCATGCGCGCGGCTACTAGTCTTACTGGAAGTTCTGAAGTCCC
AAGCACGAAGGGAGTGTTGTAAAGAGTACTGACAATAAAAAGATTCTTGTTTTCAAGAACTTGTCATTTG
TATAGTTTTTTTATATTGTAGTTGTTCTATTTTAATCAAATGTTAGCGTGATTTATATTTTTTTTCGCCT
CGACATCATCTGCCCAGATGCGAAGTTAAGTGCGCAGAAAGTAATATCATGCGTCAATCGTATGTGAATG
CTGGTCGCTATACTGCTGTCGATTCGATACTAACGCCGCCATCCAGTTTAAACGAGCTCTCGAGAACCCT
TAATATAACTTCGTATAATGTATGCTATACGAAGTTATTAGGTGATATCAGATCCACTAGTGGCCTATGC
ACCCAATTCGCCCTATAGTGAGTCGTATTACGCGCGCTCACTGGCCGTCGTTTTACAACGTCGTGACTGG
GAAAACCCTGGCGTTACCCCTGCAGGACTAGTGCTGAGGCATTAATCCAACTTTGTACTATTCCTTCCCC
GTTTACTCAATTCTTGAAGCCAATTTGTACAATTCCCCATTAGAGTCAAATAAAAGGATGCCTCACGGAG
GTATGTTACCCGCGCTATTTCACATGGCTCATTGAATTAGAGGTGGAATTTGGTGTACCCTCCCCTCCTC
ATCTGATGAAGTAGTGATCCGACAATTCTTAAAAGTTGTAGACATTACTTTTACCACCAACTAAGTTGTA
TTTATATTGCTACCCTTATCCTTTTATATCTAACTAGCGCTCATAAGGTTGGGGCAATACTAAAACTGTG
TTCTTATTCAACTCATTAAATACGTGGCAGTACGTACCCTATTAGAAACAATAGGAAACAGCAGAGTCGG
AAGAAGCCAAATGCCAGATTTGAAGTCCAAAACCTTGTCAAGCCAATCTTTGGGAGCGGCTATTCCTCCA
GAAATTGTGTACCAAATACTTACATACCAGTTTAGGGATTTGTTAAGAAATGACCATCCAGGTACGGCAG
AAAATTAAGACCTCAGCGCGGCCGCAAATTTAAATAAAATGAAGTGAAGTTCCTATACTTTCTAGAGAAT
AGGAACTTCTATAGTGAGTCGAATAAGGGCGACACAAAATTTATTCTAAATGCATAATAAATACTGATAA
CATCTTATAGTTTGTATTATATTTTGTATTATCGTTGACATGTATAATTTTGATATCAAAAACTGATTTT
CCCTTTATTATTTTCGAGATTTATTTTCTTAATTCTCTTTAACAAACTAGAAATATTGTATATACAAAAA
ATCATAAATAATAGATGAATAGTTTAATTATAGGTGTTCATCAATCGAAAAAGCAACGTATCTTATTTAA
AGTGCGTTGCTTTTTTCTCATTTATAAGGTTAAATAATTCTCATATATCAAGCAAAGTGACAGGCGCCCT
TAAATATTCTGACAAATGCTCTTTCCCTAAACTCCCCCCATAAAAAAACCCGCCGAAGCGGGTTTTTACG
TTATTTGCGGATTAACGATTACTCGTTATCAGAACCGCCCAGGGGGCCCGAGCTTAAGACTGGCCGTCGT
TTTACAACACAGAAAGAGTTTGTAGAAACGCAAAAAGGCCATCCGTCAGGGGCCTTCTGCTTAGTTTGAT
GCCTGGCAGTTCCCTACTCTCGCCTTCCGCTTCCTCGCTCACTGACTCGCTGCGCTCGGTCGTTCGGCTG
CGGCGAGCGGTATCAGCTCACTCAAAGGCGGTAATACGGTTATCCACAGAATCAGGGGATAACGCAGGAA
AGAACATGTGAGCAAAAGGCCAGCAAAAGGCCAGGAACCGTAAAAAGGCCGCGTTGCTGGCGTTTTTCCA
TAGGCTCCGCCCCCCTGACGAGCATCACAAAAATCGACGCTCAAGTCAGAGGTGGCGAAACCCGACAGGA
CTATAAAGATACCAGGCGTTTCCCCCTGGAAGCTCCCTCGTGCGCTCTCCTGTTCCGACCCTGCCGCTTA
CCGGATACCTGTCCGCCTTTCTCCCTTCGGGAAGCGTGGCGCTTTCTCATAGCTCACGCTGTAGGTATCT
CAGTTCGGTGTAGGTCGTTCGCTCCAAGCTGGGCTGTGTGCACGAACCCCCCGTTCAGCCCGACCGCTGC
GCCTTATCCGGTAACTATCGTCTTGAGTCCAACCCGGTAAGACACGACTTATCGCCACTGGCAGCAGCCA
CTGGTAACAGGATTAGCAGAGCGAGGTATGTAGGCGGTGCTACAGAGTTCTTGAAGTGGTGGGCTAACTA
CGGCTACACTAGAAGAACAGTATTTGGTATCTGCGCTCTGCTGAAGCCAGTTACCTTCGGAAAAAGAGTT
GGTAGCTCTTGATCCGGCAAACAAACCACCGCTGGTAGCGGTGGTTTTTTTGTTTGCAAGCAGCAGATTA
CGCGCAGAAAAAAAGGATCTCAAGAAGATCCTTTGATCTTTTCTACGGGGTCTGACGCTCAGTGGAACGA
CGCGCGCGTAACTCACGTTAAGGGATTTTGGTCATGAGCTTGCGCCGTCCCGTCAAGTCAGCGTAATGCT
CTGCTTTTACCAATGCTTAATCAGTGAGGCACCTATCTCAGCGATCTGTCTATTTCGTTCATCCATAGTT
GCCTGACTCCCCGTCGTGTAGATAACTACGATACGGGAGGGCTTACCATCTGGCCCCAGCGCTGCGATGA
TACCGCGAGAACCACGCTCACCGGCTCCGGATTTATCAGCAATAAACCAGCCAGCCGGAAGGGCCGAGCG
CAGAAGTGGTCCTGCAACTTTATCCGCCTCCATCCAGTCTATTAATTGTTGCCGGGAAGCTAGAGTAAGT
AGTTCGCCAGTTAATAGTTTGCGCAACGTTGTTGCCATCGCTACAGGCATCGTGGTGTCACGCTCGTCGT
TTGGTATGGCTTCATTCAGCTCCGGTTCCCAACGATCAAGGCGAGTTACATGATCCCCCATGTTGTGCAA
AAAAGCGGTTAGCTCCTTCGGTCCTCCGATCGTTGTCAGAAGTAAGTTGGCCGCAGTGTTATCACTCATG
GTTATGGCAGCACTGCATAATTCTCTTACTGTCATGCCATCCGTAAGATGCTTTTCTGTGACTGGTGAGT
ACTCAACCAAGTCATTCTGAGAATAGTGTATGCGGCGACCGAGTTGCTCTTGCCCGGCGTCAATACGGGA
TAATACCGCGCCACATAGCAGAACTTTAAAAGTGCTCATCATTGGAAAACGTTCTTCGGGGCGAAAACTC
TCAAGGATCTTACCGCTGTTGAGATCCAGTTCGATGTAACCCACTCGTGCACCCAACTGATCTTCAGCAT
CTTTTACTTTCACCAGCGTTTCTGGGTGAGCAAAAACAGGAAGGCAAAATGCCGCAAAAAAGGGAATAAG
GGCGACACGGAAATGTTGAATACTCATATTCTTCCTTTTTCAATATTATTGAAGCATTTATCAGGGTTAT
TGTCTCATGAGCGGATACATATTTGAATGTATTTAGAAAAATAAACAAATAGGGGTCAGTGTTACAACCA
ATTAACCAATTCTGAACATTATCGCGAGCCCATTTATACCTGAATATGGCTCATAACACCCCTTGTTTGC
CTGGCGGCAGTAGCGCGGTGGTCCCACCTGACCCCATGCCGAACTCAGAAGTGAAACGCCGTAGCGCCGA
TGGTAGTGTGGGGACTCCCCATGCGAGAGTAGGGAACTGCCAGGCATCAAATAAAACGAAAGGCTCAGTC
GAAAGACTGGGCCTTTCGCCCGGGCTAATTATGGGGTGTCGCCCTTATTCGACTCTATAGTGAAGTTCCT
ATTCTCTAGAAAGTATAGGAACTTCTGAAGTGGGGATTTAAATGCGGCCGCGCTGAGGGTTTAATGTATC
CGGCTGTTCCTTCATAGCCCTTTCAATGAACGTTGCAGCCCTTTGAAGATTGGCCATTTTGTCAGGACTC
GAGCCTGACAGTTGGACCAACGCAACTTTAATTTTTTGTGAAAGAATCTTCGAAGCACTCATACTGGCGA
TCTTCACGCCCTCCTGCTATTACAAAAGCTGTGTTTTTACAAGAATCAAATTAAGTTAGCAAGATATTAT
ACAACATTATTGATAATTTCAATATCGTGTTCGTACCTGATGACGTATCTGTGCATTGATAAGGCCCGCA
TGGTTTCAGAAAGCAGAGCGGAACGATTCCAAATTAGTGGCCTTGTGCTTTGCATGTCAATTGTGTTACC
TTCAGCTCGTGGATTTGTTTTATCAATACACAGTCTACAGTCAAGAATTTTTTTTTATCAAATTTTGCGT
TCGAGCGTATAAAATAGCCGCTGTAGCTACTTAAGTTCCTGTTCAGCGATAGTTTTTTTCCATCACACGT
ACTATGGCAATTAAGTCCTCAGCGAGCTCGCATGGAATGCGTGCGATGAGCGACCTCATGCTATACCTGA
GAAAGCAACCTGACCTACAGGAAAGAGTTACTCAAGAATAAGAATTTTCGTTTTAAAACCTAAGAGTCAC
TTTAAAATTTGTATACACTTATTTTTTTTATAACTTATTTAATAATAAAAATCATAAATCATAAGAAATT
CGCTTATTTAGAAGTGTCAACAACGTATCTAC
