>Addgene plasmid #67540 | pCfB2228 | addgene partial sequence | sequence record 127932 | pHybLex_rev 5'-GAGTCACTTTAAAATTTGTATACAC-3'
AAGAAATTCGCTTATTTAGAAGTGTCAACAACGTATCTACCAACGGAATGCGTGCGATCGCGTGCATTCA
TCCGCTCTAACCGAAAAGGAAGGAGTTAGACAACCTGAAGTCTAGGTCCCTATTTATTTTTTTATAGTTA
TGTTAGTATTAAGAACGTTATTTATATTTCAAATTTTTCTTTTTTTTCTGTACAGACGCGTGTACGCATG
TAACATTATACTGAAAACCTTGCTTGAGAAGGTTTTGGGACGCTCGAAGATCGCGTCAGCTGAAGCTTCG
TACGCTGCAGGTCGACAACCCTTAATATAACTTCGTATAATGTATGCTATACGAAGTTATTAGGTCTAGA
GATCTGTTTAGCTTGCCTCGTCCCCGCCGGGTCACCCGGCCAGCGACATGGAGGCCCAGAATACCCTCCT
TGACAGTCTTGACGTGCGCAGCTCAGGGGCATGATGTGACTGTCGCCCGTACATTTAGCCCATACATCCC
CATGTATAATCATTTGCATCCATACATTTTGATGGCCGCACGGCGCGAAGCAAAAATTACGGCTCCTCGC
TGCAGACCTGCGAGCAGGGAAACGCTCCCCTCACAGACGCGTTGAATTGTCCCCACGCCGCGCCCCTGTA
GAGAAATATAAAAGGTTAGGATTTGCCACTGAGGTTCTTCTTTCATATACTTCCTTTTAAAATCTTGCTA
GGATACAGTTCTCACATCACATCCGAACATAAACAACCATGGGTAGGAGGGCTTTTGTAGAAAGAAATAC
GAACGAAACGAAAATCAGCGTTGCCATCGCTTTGGACAAAGCTCCCTTACCTGAAGAGTCGAATTTTATT
GATGAACTTATAACTTCCAAGCATGCAAACCAAAAGGGAGAACAAGTAATCCAAGTAGACACGGGAATTG
GAT
