>Addgene plasmid #67540 | pCfB2228 | addgene partial sequence | sequence record 127933 | L4440 5'-AGCGAGTCAGTGAGCGAG-3'
GCCAGGCATCAAACTAAGCAGAAGGCCCCTGACGGATGGCCTTTTTGCGTTTCTACAAACTCTTTCTGTG
TTGTAAAACGACGGCCAGTCTTAAGCTCGGGCCCCCTGGGCGGTTCTGATAACGAGTAATCGTTAATCCG
CAAATAACGTAAAAACCCGCTTCGGCGGGTTTTTTTATGGGGGGAGTTTAGGGAAAGAGCATTTGTCAGA
ATATTTAAGGGCGCCTGTCACTTTGCTTGATATATGAGAATTATTTAACCTTATAAATGAGAAAAAAGCA
ACGCACTTTAAATAAGATACGTTGCTTTTTCGATTGATGAACACCTATAATTAAACTATTCATCTATTAT
TTATGATTTTTTGTATATACAATATTTCTAGTTTGTTAAAGAGAATTAAGAAAATAAATCTCGAAAATAA
TAAAGGGAAAATCAGTTTTTGATATCAAAATTATACATGTCAACGATAATACAAAATATAATACAAACTA
TAAGATGTTATCAGTATTTATTATGCATTTAGAATAAATTTTGTGTCGCCCTTATTCGACTCACTATAGA
AGTTCCTATTCTCTAGAAAGTATAGGAACTTCACTTCATTTTATTTAAATTTGCGGCCGCGCTGAGGTCT
TAATTTTCTGCCGTACCTGGATGGTCATTTCTTAACAAATCCCTAAACTGGTATGTAAGTATTTGGTACA
CAATTTCTGGAGGAATAGCCGCTCCCAAAGATTGGCTTGACAAGGTTTTGGACTTCAAATCTGGCATTTG
GCTTCTTCCGACTCTGCTGTTTCCTATTGTTTCTAATAGGGTACGTACTGCCACGTATTTAATGAGTTGA
ATAAGAACACAGTTTTAGTATTGCCCCAACCTTATGAGCGCTAGTTAGATATAAAAGGATAAGGGTAGCA
ATATAAATACAAC
