>Addgene plasmid #67540 | pCfB2228 | addgene partial sequence | sequence record 127937 | pENTR-R 5'-ATGGCTCATAACACCCCTTG-3'
AAGTGAAACGCCGTAGCGCCGATGGTAGTGTGGGGACTCCCCATGCGAGAGTAGGGAACTGCCAGGCATC
AAATAAAACGAAAGGCTCAGTCGAAAGACTGGGCCTTTCGCCCGGGCTAATTATGGGGTGTCGCCCTTAT
TCGACTCTATAGTGAAGTTCCTATTCTCTAGAAAGTATAGGAACTTCTGAAGTGGGGATTTAAATGCGGC
CGCGCTGAGGGTTTAATGTATCCGGCTGTTCCTTCATAGCCCTTTCAATGAACGTTGCAGCCCTTTGAAG
ATTGGCCATTTTGTCAGGACTCGAGCCTGACAGTTGGACCAACGCAACTTTAATTTTTTGTGAAAGAATC
TTCGAAGCACTCATACTGGCGATCTTCACGCCCTCCTGCTATTACAAAAGCTGTGTTTTTACAAGAATCA
AATTAAGTTAGCAAGATATTATACAACATTATTGATAATTTCAATATCGTGTTCGTACCTGATGACGTAT
CTGTGCATTGATAAGGCCCGCATGGTTTCAGAAAGCAGAGCGGAACGATTCCAAATTAGTGGCCTTGTGC
TTTGCATGTCAATTGTGTTACCTTCAGCTCGTGGATTTGTTTTATCAATACACAGTCTACAGTCAAGAAT
TTTTTTTTATCAAATTTTGCGTTCGAGCGTATAAAATAGCCGCTGTAGCTACTTAAGTTCCTGTTCAGCG
ATAGTTTTTTTCCATCACACGTACTATGGCAATTAAGTCCTCAGCGAGCTCGCATGGAATGCGTGCGATG
AGCGACCTCATGCTATACCTGAGAAAGCAACCTGACCTACAGGAAAGAGTTACTCAAGAATAAGAATTTT
CGTTTTAAAACCTAAGAGTCACTTTAAAATTTGG
